>Addgene plasmid #52367 | pTT5-hSDC1-CS2 | addgene partial sequence | sequence record 82392 | CMV-F 5'-CGCAAATGGGCGGTAGGCGTG-3'
AGCAGAGCTCGTTTAGTGAACCGTCAGATCCTCACTCTCTTCCGCATCGCTGTCTGCGAGGGCCAGCTGT
TGGGCTCGCGGTTGAGGACAAACTCTTCGCGGTCTTTCCAGTACTCTTGGATCGGAAACCCGTCGGCCTC
CGAACGGTACTCCGCCACCGAGGGACCTGAGCGAGTCCGCATCGACCGGATCGGAAAACCTCTCGAGAAA
GGCGTCTAACCAGTCACAGTCGCAAGGTAGGCTGAGCACCGTGGCGGGCGGCAGCGGGTGGCGGTCGGGG
TTGTTTCTGGCGGAGGTGCTGCTGATGATGTAATTAAAGTAGGCGGTCTTGAGACGGCGGATGGTCGAGG
TGAGGTGTGGCAGGCTTGAGATCCAGCTGTTGGGGTGAGTACTCCCTCTCAAAAGCGGGCATTACTTCTG
CGCTAAGATTGTCAGTTTCCAAAAACGAGGAGGATTTGATATTCACCTGGCCCGATCTGGCCATACACTT
GAGTGACAATGACATCCACTTTGCCTTTCTCTCCACAGGTGTCCACTCCCAGGTCCAAGTTTAAACGGAT
CTCTAGCGAATTCCCTCTAGAGGGCCCGTTTCTGCTAGCAAGCTTATGAGGCGCGCGGCGCTCTGGCTCT
GGCTGTGCGCGCTGGCGCTGAGCCTGCAGCTGGCCCTGCCGCAAATTGTGGCTACTAATTTGCCCCCTGA
AGATCAAGATGGCTCTGGGGATGACTCTGACAACTTCTCCGGCTCAGGTGCAGGTGCTTTGCAAGATATC
ACCTTGTCACAGCAGACCCCCTCCACTTGGAAGGACACGCAGCTCCTGACGGCTATTCCCACGTCTCCAG
AACCCACCGGCCTGGAGGCTACAGCTGCCTCCACCTCCACCCTGCCGGCTGGAGAGG
