>Addgene plasmid #52367 | pTT5-hSDC1-CS2 | addgene partial sequence | sequence record 82942 | rb_glob_PA_term-R 5'-CCCATATGTCCTTCCGAGTG-3'
ATGAAATAAATTTCCTTTATTAGCCAGAGGTCGAGGTCGGGGGATCCTCAGGCATAGAATTCCTCCTGTT
TGGTGGGCTTCTGGTAGGCCCCGCCGTTGGCTTGTTTCGGCTCCTCCAAGGAGTAGCTGCCTTCGTCCTT
CTTCTTCATGCGGTACAGCATGAAACCCACCAGGCACACAGCAAAGATGAGCCCCACGAGGCCTCCGGCA
ATGACCCCTCCCAGCACCTCTTTCCTGTCCAGGAGGCCCTGTGAGGCCCCCGTGGCCCCCTGATCCACTG
GGGACTGGTTCCGGCGGTCAGGCTCCACGGCCACTACAGCCGTATTCTCCCCCGCGGTTTCAAAGGTGAA
GTCCTGCTCCCCAGAGCCCTCTGCTGCTGGGAGCTGACTGGAGGCTCCATCCTCAGCAGCCCTCTCGGTG
GCAGAAGGACCTCCATCCTCTGTGTGGGGAGTGTGAAGGTCAGCTTGGCTGGGTCCTGCAGGGGTTGAGG
TCTCATGGTGGCCAGGCTGCATGTCCCTGTGGGGGTGGGAGGTGGCGGGCTCCTGGGCCGTGGTGGCTGT
GGTCGTTGAGGCCTGATGAGTGGTCGGGAGCTGTGTGGTCTCCCTGGGTCGGGGGGTGGCCTCCTGCTCC
TGGGCGGTGAGGCCAGGCTCCACTTCTGGCAGGACTACAGCCTCTCCCTCCTTGGGCCCCTCTCCAGCCG
GCAGGGTGGAGGTGGAGGCAGCTGTAGCCTCCAGGCCGGTGGGTTCTGGAGACGTGGGAATAGCCGTCAG
GAGCTGCGTGTCCTTCCAAGTGGAGGGGGTCTGCTGTGACAAGGTGATATCTTGCAAAGCACCTGCACCT
GAGCCGGA
