[The description below was written by a language model from this plasmid's Addgene catalogue record.]
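Description:
pTT5-hSDC1-CS2 is a mammalian expression plasmid built on the pTT5 backbone (about 4.4 kb without insert), a vector developed for transient protein production in HEK293-EBNA1 (293E) cells grown in suspension. In bacteria it is maintained as a high-copy plasmid under ampicillin selection. The record does not list the promoter, origins of replication or other regulatory elements. The stated pairing with an EBNA1-expressing host is consistent with vectors that depend on EBNA1 for episomal retention and enhanced expression after transfection, but no feature table is provided to confirm which elements are present. No mammalian selection marker, epitope tag or reporter is recorded.

The payload is a 933 bp insert encoding human syndecan-1 (SDC1, also known as CD138), a cell-surface proteoglycan whose core protein carries heparan sulfate and chondroitin sulfate chains attached at serine residues. This version carries the point mutation S194A, along with an R95Q change, both numbered according to the scheme used in the associated publication rather than a standard reference numbering. Replacing a serine with alanine removes a potential glycosaminoglycan attachment site, and the "CS2" in the name suggests that a chondroitin sulfate site is the one targeted, although the record does not say so explicitly.

The construct is intended for expressing this syndecan-1 mutant in 293E suspension culture. The associated work examined how the prosecretory mitogen lacritin targets heparanase-modified syndecan-1 through a hybrid binding site involving a conserved core sequence plus heparan and chondroitin sulfate, so the mutant likely serves to test the contribution of an individual substitution site to that interaction.
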