Addgene plasmid #52367: pTT5-hSDC1-CS2
Purpose: expresses human Syndecan-1 point mutant at S194A in HEK293-EBNA1 (293E) suspension culture.
Depositing lab: Gordon Laurie. Depositing organization: University of Virginia. Publication: Targeting of heparanase-modified syndecan-1 by prosecretory mitogen lacritin requires conserved core GAGAL plus heparan and chondroitin sulfate as a novel hybrid binding site that enhances selectivity. Zhang Y, Wang N, Raab RW, McKown RL, Irwin JA, Kwon I, van Kuppevelt TH, Laurie GW. J Biol Chem. 2013 Apr 26;288(17):12090-101. doi: 10.1074/jbc.M112.422717. Epub 2013 Mar 15. PubMed 23504321.
Backbone
  Vector backbone: pTT5
  Backbone manufacturer: NRC Biotechnology Research Institute
  Backbone size w/o insert (bp): 4401
  Vector type: Mammalian Expression
Growth in bacteria
  Bacterial resistance: Ampicillin, 100 μg/mL
  Growth temperature: 37°C
  Growth strain: DH5alpha
  Copy number: High Copy
Gene/Insert
  Gene/Insert name: SDC1 (alt name: Syndecan-1 S194A)
  Species: H. sapiens (human)
  Insert size (bp): 933
  Mutation: R95Q and S194A (according to numbering in Fig. 2A of associated publication)
  Entrez Gene: SDC1 (a.k.a. CD138, SDC, SYND1, syndecan)
Resource information
  A portion of this plasmid was derived from a plasmid made by: pTT5 backbone used in his plasmids was obtained from Yves Durocher at National Research Council of Canada (NRC)
Terms and licenses: Academic/Nonprofit Terms; Industry Terms: Not Available to Industry
How to cite: pTT5-hSDC1-CS2 was a gift from Gordon Laurie (Addgene plasmid # 52367 ; http://n2t.net/addgene:52367 ; RRID:Addgene_52367)
